Addgene plasmid #172313: NLS-4LNDD-pcDNA3.1(+)
Purpose: Expresses ADAR2 Deaminase Domain (DD) fused with 4 repeats of lambda N peptide (4LN) with a Nuclear Localization Signal (NLS) in mammalian cells
Depositing lab: Joshua Rosenthal. Depositing organization: Marine Biological Laboratory. Publication: Abundant off-target edits from site-directed RNA editing can be reduced by nuclear localization of the editing enzyme. Vallecillo-Viejo IC, Liscovitch-Brauer N, Montiel-Gonzalez MF, Eisenberg E, Rosenthal JJC. RNA Biol. 2018 Jan 2;15(1):104-114. doi: 10.1080/15476286.2017.1387711. Epub 2017 Nov 13. PubMed 29099293.
Backbone
  Vector backbone: pcDNA3.1(+)
  Total vector size (bp): 7175
  Vector type: Mammalian Expression
Growth in bacteria
  Bacterial resistance: Ampicillin, 100 μg/mL
  Growth temperature: 37°C
  Growth strain: DH5alpha
  Copy number: High Copy
Gene/Insert
  Gene/Insert name: Lambda N peptide - human ADAR2 Deaminase Domain
  Species: H. sapiens (human); Escherichia virus Lambda
  Insert size (bp): 1752
  Promoter: CMV
  Tag / fusion protein: Nuclear Localization Signal of SV40 (simian virus 40) large T antigen (N terminal on insert); Flag (N terminal on backbone); 6xHis (C terminal on insert)
  Cloning method: Gibson Cloning
  Sequencing primers: 5′ CMV forward; 3′ BGHrev
Terms and licenses: Academic/Nonprofit Terms; Industry Terms: Not Available to Industry
How to cite: NLS-4LNDD-pcDNA3.1(+) was a gift from Joshua Rosenthal (Addgene plasmid # 172313 ; http://n2t.net/addgene:172313 ; RRID:Addgene_172313)
