[The description below was written by a language model from this plasmid's Addgene catalogue record and pLannotate feature annotations shown in this document.]
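Description:
NLS-4LNDD-pcDNA3.1(+) is a mammalian expression plasmid built on the pcDNA3.1(+) backbone, catalogued at about 7.2 kb, with the sequenced record slightly shorter at 7,163 nt. It is maintained in E. coli at high copy through a ColE1/pUC-type origin and selected with ampicillin via the β-lactamase gene. An f1 origin is also present. For mammalian cells, the backbone carries a neomycin/kanamycin phosphotransferase gene driven by the SV40 early promoter and terminated by an SV40 poly(A) signal, which would allow G418 selection of stable transfectants.

The payload is a fusion protein expressed from the CMV immediate-early enhancer/promoter and terminated by the bovine growth hormone poly(A) signal. A T7 promoter sits just upstream of the coding region. Reading from the N terminus, the open reading frame contains a FLAG epitope, three annotated copies of the SV40 large T antigen nuclear localization signal, the bacteriophage lambda N peptide, the deaminase domain of ADAR2, and a C-terminal 6xHis tag. The catalogue describes four lambda N repeats, although the automated annotation flags only one, leaving unannotated sequence before the deaminase. It also matched the deaminase to the rat orthologue, whereas the catalogue states the domain is human.

Lambda N peptide binds boxB RNA hairpins, so this design lets a boxB-bearing guide RNA recruit the deaminase to a chosen adenosine for A-to-I conversion. The associated work concerns site-directed RNA editing and reports that nuclear localization of the editing enzyme can reduce abundant off-target edits. This construct is the nuclear-targeted form of that editase.
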