Features (pLannotate 1.2.2; 26 found; start..end, strand, type, name):
     13..32      +  CDS            FLAG (fragment): FLAG® epitope tag, followed by an enterokinase cleavage site
     43..63      +  CDS            SV40 NLS: nuclear localization signal of SV40 (simian virus 40) large T antigen
     67..87      +  CDS            SV40 NLS: nuclear localization signal of SV40 (simian virus 40) large T antigen
     91..111     +  CDS            SV40 NLS: nuclear localization signal of SV40 (simian virus 40) large T antigen
    130..192     +  CDS            N (fragment): REGN_LAMBD - Experimental evidence at protein level: Swiss-Prot protein existence level 1. Plays a role as a transcriptional antitermination factor that allows the virus to initiate its lytic phase. Activates expression of the delayed viral early genes by modifying host RNA polymerase (RNAP) into a form that is resistant to termination signals. This antitermination function requires the host NusA protein which serves to stabilize the interaction between antitermination protein N and host RNA polymerase. From Escherichia phage lambda (Bacteriophage lambda).
    517..1725    +  CDS            Adarb1 (fragment): RED1_RAT - Also known as Red1. Experimental evidence at protein level: Swiss-Prot protein existence level 1. Catalyzes the hydrolytic deamination of adenosine to inosine in double-stranded RNA (dsRNA) referred to as A-to-I RNA editing. This may affect gene expression and function in a number of ways that include mRNA translation by changing codons and hence the amino acid sequence of proteins; pre-mRNA splicing by altering splice site recognition sequences; RNA stability by changing sequences involved in nuclease recognition; genetic stability in the case of RNA virus genomes by changing seque
   1732..1749    +  CDS            6xHis: 6xHis affinity tag
   1803..2027    +  polyA_signal   bGH poly(A) signal: bovine growth hormone polyadenylation signal
   2031..2052    +  promoter       SV40 promoter (fragment): SV40 enhancer and early promoter
   2073..2501    +  rep_origin     f1 ori (sequence partly withheld): f1 bacteriophage origin of replication; arrow indicates direction of (+) strand synthesis
   2515..2844    +  promoter       SV40 promoter: SV40 enhancer and early promoter
   2911..3702    +  CDS            neo: KKA2_KLEPN - Also known as kan, nptII. Experimental evidence at protein level: Swiss-Prot protein existence level 1. Resistance to kanamycin, neomycin, paromomycin, ribostamycin, butirosin and gentamicin B. From Klebsiella pneumoniae.
   3726..3884    +  CDS            ble (fragment): BLE_KLEPN - Experimental evidence at protein level: Swiss-Prot protein existence level 1. Binding protein with a strong affinity to the bleomycin family of antibiotics. Binds to CL990; an antimitotic-antibiotic compound. From Klebsiella pneumoniae.
   3879..4000    +  polyA_signal   SV40 poly(A) signal: SV40 polyadenylation signal
   4073..4089    -  protein_bind   lac operator: The lac repressor binds to the lac operator to inhibit transcription in E. coli. This inhibition can be relieved by adding lactose or isopropyl-β-D-thiogalactopyranoside (IPTG). lac repressor encoded by lacI
   4097..4127    -  promoter       lac promoter: promoter for the E. coli lac operon
   4142..4163    -  protein_bind   CAP binding site: CAP binding activates transcription in the presence of cAMP. E. coli catabolite activator protein
   4176..4268    -  CDS            lacI (fragment): lac repressor; lacI; The lac repressor binds to the lac operator to inhibit transcription in E. coli. This inhibition can be relieved by adding lactose or isopropyl-β-D-thiogalactopyranoside (IPTG).
   4451..5039    -  rep_origin     ori: high-copy-number ColE1/pMB1/pBR322/pUC origin of replication
   5210..6070    -  CDS            AmpR: β-lactamase; bla; confers resistance to ampicillin, carbenicillin, and related antibiotics
   6071..6175    -  promoter       AmpR promoter: bla
   6234..6286    -  misc_feature   bom (fragment): basis of mobility region from pBR322
   6441..6820    +  enhancer       CMV enhancer: human cytomegalovirus immediate early enhancer
   6821..7024    +  promoter       CMV promoter: human cytomegalovirus (CMV) immediate early promoter
   7020..7053    +  LTR            5' LTR (truncated) (fragment): truncated 5' long terminal repeat (LTR) from HIV-1
   7069..7087    +  promoter       T7 promoter: promoter for bacteriophage T7 RNA polymerase
>Addgene plasmid #172313 | NLS-4LNDD-pcDNA3.1(+) | addgene full sequence | sequence record 339585 | Addgene NGS Result
GCCACCATGGACTACAAGGACGACGATGACAAACTAGTAGCTCCAAAAAAGAAGAGAAAGGTAGATCCAA
AAAAGAAGAGAAAGGTAGATCCAAAAAAGAAGAGAAAGGTAGGATCCACCTCCGGAGTAAATGCCCGTAC
GCGCCGGCGCGAACGGCGAGCAGAAAAGCAGGCACAGTGGAAGGCAGCTAATGGCGGAGGGGGAAGCGGG
GGCGGTGGAAGTGGGGGTGGAGGCAGCAATGCGCGGACCCGCCGACGTGAACGGCGAGCAGAAAAACAGG
CGCAATGGAAAGCAGCCAACGGCGGCGGTGGAAGTGGAGGTGGTGGAAGCGGAGGCGGTGGTAGTAACGC
CAGAACCCGACGCAGAGAGAGGAGGGCAGAGAAACAGGCCCAGTGGAAAGCCGCTAACGGAGGAGGGGGA
TCCGGTGGAGGCGGCAGTGGAGGCGGGGGATCTAACGCACGAACACGACGACGTGAGCGTCGCGCTGAGA
AACAAGCTCAATGGAAAGCTGCAAACTTGCACTTGGATCAGACGCCATCTCGCCAGCCTATTCCCAGTGA
GGGTCTTCAGCTGCATTTACCGCAGGTTTTAGCTGACGCTGTCTCACGCCTGGTCCTGGGTAAGTTTGGT
GACCTGACCGACAACTTCTCCTCCCCTCACGCTCGCAGAAAAGTGCTGGCTGGAGTCGTCATGACAACAG
GCACAGATGTTAAAGATGCCAAGGTGATAAGTGTTTCTACAGGAACAAAATGTATTAATGGTGAATACAT
GAGTGATCGTGGCCTTGCATTAAATGACTGCCATGCAGAAATAATATCTCGGAGATCCTTGCTCAGATTT
CTTTATACACAACTTGAGCTTTACTTAAATAACAAAGATGATCAAAAAAGATCCATCTTTCAGAAATCAG
AGCGAGGGGGGTTTAGGCTGAAGGAGAATGTCCAGTTTCATCTGTACATCAGCACCTCTCCCTGTGGAGA
TGCCAGAATCTTCTCACCACATGAGCCAATCCTGGAAGAACCAGCAGATAGACACCCAAATCGTAAAGCA
AGAGGACAGCTACGGACCAAAATAGAGTCTGGTGAGGGGACGATTCCAGTGCGCTCCAATGCGAGCATCC
AAACGTGGGACGGGGTGCTGCAAGGGGAGCGGCTGCTCACCATGTCCTGCAGTGACAAGATTGCACGCTG
GAACGTGGTGGGCATCCAGGGATCCCTGCTCAGCATTTTCGTGGAGCCCATTTACTTCTCGAGCATCATC
CTGGGCAGCCTTTACCACGGGGACCACCTTTCCAGGGCCATGTACCAGCGGATCTCCAACATAGAGGACC
TGCCACCTCTCTACACCCTCAACAAGCCTTTGCTCAGTGGCATCAGCAATGCAGAAGCACGGCAGCCAGG
GAAGGCCCCCAACTTCAGTGTCAACTGGACGGTAGGCGACTCCGCTATTGAGGTCATCAACGCCACGACT
GGGAAGGATGAGCTGGGCCGCGCGTCCCGCCTGTGTAAGCACGCGTTGTACTGTCGCTGGATGCGTGTGC
ACGGCAAGGTTCCCTCCCACTTACTACGCTCCAAGATTACCAAACCCAACGTGTACCATGAGTCCAAGCT
GGCGGCAAAGGAGTACCAGGCCGCCAAGGCGCGTCTGTTCACAGCCTTCATCAAGGCGGGGCTGGGGGCC
TGGGTGGAGAAGCCCACCGAGCAGGACCAGTTCTCACTCACGCCACTAGTCCACCATCACCATCACCATT
GAGCGGCCGCTCGAGTCTAGAGGGCCCGTTTAAACCCGCTGATCAGCCTCGACTGTGCCTTCTAGTTGCC
AGCCATCTGTTGTTTGCCCCTCCCCCGTGCCTTCCTTGACCCTGGAAGGTGCCACTCCCACTGTCCTTTC
CTAATAAAATGAGGAAATTGCATCGCATTGTCTGAGTAGGTGTCATTCTATTCTGGGGGGTGGGGTGGGG
CAGGACAGCAAGGGGGAGGATTGGGAAGACAATAGCAGGCATGCTGGGGATGCGGTGGGCTCTATGGCTT
CTGAGGCGGAAAGAACCAGCTGGGGCTCTAGGGGGTATCCCC
[124 nt withheld, positions 2073-2196]
C
[91 nt withheld, positions 2198-2288]
A
[49 nt withheld, positions 2290-2338]
CCTTTGACGTTGGAGTCCACGTTCTTT
[37 nt withheld, positions 2366-2402]
ACCCTATCTCGGTCTATTCTTTTGATTTATAAGGGATTTTGCCGATTTCGGCCTATTGGTTAAAAAATGA
GCTGATTTAACAAAAATTTAACGCGAATTAATTCTGTGGAATGTGTGTCAGTTAGGGTGTGGAAAGTCCC
CAGGCTCCCCAGCAGGCAGAAGTATGCAAAGCATGCATCTCAATTAGTCAGCAACCAGGTGTGGAAAGTC
CCCAGGCTCCCCAGCAGGCAGAAGTATGCAAAGCATGCATCTCAATTAGTCAGCAACCATAGTCCCGCCC
CTAACTCCGCCCATCCCGCCCCTAACTCCGCCCAGTTCCGCCCATTCTCCGCCCCATGGCTGACTAATTT
TTTTTATTTATGCAGAGGCCGAGGCCGCCTCTGCCTCTGAGCTATTCCAGAAGTAGTGAGGAGGCTTTTT
TGGAGGCCTAGGCTTTTGCAAAAAGCTCCCGGGAGCTTGTATATCCATTTTCGGATCTGATCAAGAGACA
GGATGAGGATCGTTTCGCATGATTGAACAAGATGGATTGCACGCAGGTTCTCCGGCCGCTTGGGTGGAGA
GGCTATTCGGCTATGACTGGGCACAACAGACAATCGGCTGCTCTGATGCCGCCGTGTTCCGGCTGTCAGC
GCAGGGGCGCCCGGTTCTTTTTGTCAAGACCGACCTGTCCGGTGCCCTGAATGAACTGCAGGACGAGGCA
GCGCGGCTATCGTGGCTGGCCACGACGGGCGTTCCTTGCGCAGCTGTGCTCGACGTTGTCACTGAAGCGG
GAAGGGACTGGCTGCTATTGGGCGAAGTGCCGGGGCAGGATCTCCTGTCATCTCACCTTGCTCCTGCCGA
GAAAGTATCCATCATGGCTGATGCAATGCGGCGGCTGCATACGCTTGATCCGGCTACCTGCCCATTCGAC
CACCAAGCGAAACATCGCATCGAGCGAGCACGTACTCGGATGGAAGCCGGTCTTGTCGATCAGGATGATC
TGGACGAAGAGCATCAGGGGCTCGCGCCAGCCGAACTGTTCGCCAGGCTCAAGGCGCGCATGCCCGACGG
CGAGGATCTCGTCGTGACCCATGGCGATGCCTGCTTGCCGAATATCATGGTGGAAAATGGCCGCTTTTCT
GGATTCATCGACTGTGGCCGGCTGGGTGTGGCGGACCGCTATCAGGACATAGCGTTGGCTACCCGTGATA
TTGCTGAAGAGCTTGGCGGCGAATGGGCTGACCGCTTCCTCGTGCTTTACGGTATCGCCGCTCCCGATTC
GCAGCGCATCGCCTTCTATCGCCTTCTTGACGAGTTCTTCTGAGCGGGACTCTGGGGTTCGAAATGACCG
ACCAAGCGACGCCCAACCTGCCATCACGAGATTTCGATTCCACCGCCGCCTTCTATGAAAGGTTGGGCTT
CGGAATCGTTTTCCGGGACGCCGGCTGGATGATCCTCCAGCGCGGGGATCTCATGCTGGAGTTCTTCGCC
CACCCCAACTTGTTTATTGCAGCTTATAATGGTTACAAATAAAGCAATAGCATCACAAATTTCACAAATA
AAGCATTTTTTTCACTGCATTCTAGTTGTGGTTTGTCCAAACTCATCAATGTATCTTATCATGTCTGTAT
ACCGTCGACCTCTAGCTAGAGCTTGGCGTAATCATGGTCATAGCTGTTTCCTGTGTGAAATTGTTATCCG
CTCACAATTCCACACAACATACGAGCCGGAAGCATAAAGTGTAAAGCCTGGGGTGCCTAATGAGTGAGCT
AACTCACATTAATTGCGTTGCGCTCACTGCCCGCTTTCCAGTCGGGAAACCTGTCGTGCCAGCTGCATTA
ATGAATCGGCCAACGCGCGGGGAGAGGCGGTTTGCGTATTGGGCGCTCTTCCGCTTCCTCGCTCACTGAC
TCGCTGCGCTCGGTCGTTCGGCTGCGGCGAGCGGTATCAGCTCACTCAAAGGCGGTAATACGGTTATCCA
CAGAATCAGGGGATAACGCAGGAAAGAACATGTGAGCAAAAGGCCAGCAAAAGGCCAGGAACCGTAAAAA
GGCCGCGTTGCTGGCGTTTTTCCATAGGCTCCGCCCCCCTGACGAGCATCACAAAAATCGACGCTCAAGT
CAGAGGTGGCGAAACCCGACAGGACTATAAAGATACCAGGCGTTTCCCCCTGGAAGCTCCCTCGTGCGCT
CTCCTGTTCCGACCCTGCCGCTTACCGGATACCTGTCCGCCTTTCTCCCTTCGGGAAGCGTGGCGCTTTC
TCATAGCTCACGCTGTAGGTATCTCAGTTCGGTGTAGGTCGTTCGCTCCAAGCTGGGCTGTGTGCACGAA
CCCCCCGTTCAGCCCGACCGCTGCGCCTTATCCGGTAACTATCGTCTTGAGTCCAACCCGGTAAGACACG
ACTTATCGCCACTGGCAGCAGCCACTGGTAACAGGATTAGCAGAGCGAGGTATGTAGGCGGTGCTACAGA
GTTCTTGAAGTGGTGGCCTAACTACGGCTACACTAGAAGAACAGTATTTGGTATCTGCGCTCTGCTGAAG
CCAGTTACCTTCGGAAAAAGAGTTGGTAGCTCTTGATCCGGCAAACAAACCACCGCTGGTAGCGGTGGTT
TTTTTGTTTGCAAGCAGCAGATTACGCGCAGAAAAAAAGGATCTCAAGAAGATCCTTTGATCTTTTCTAC
GGGGTCTGACGCTCAGTGGAACGAAAACTCACGTTAAGGGATTTTGGTCATGAGATTATCAAAAAGGATC
TTCACCTAGATCCTTTTAAATTAAAAATGAAGTTTTAAATCAATCTAAAGTATATATGAGTAAACTTGGT
CTGACAGTTACCAATGCTTAATCAGTGAGGCACCTATCTCAGCGATCTGTCTATTTCGTTCATCCATAGT
TGCCTGACTCCCCGTCGTGTAGATAACTACGATACGGGAGGGCTTACCATCTGGCCCCAGTGCTGCAATG
ATACCGCGAGACCCACGCTCACCGGCTCCAGATTTATCAGCAATAAACCAGCCAGCCGGAAGGGCCGAGC
GCAGAAGTGGTCCTGCAACTTTATCCGCCTCCATCCAGTCTATTAATTGTTGCCGGGAAGCTAGAGTAAG
TAGTTCGCCAGTTAATAGTTTGCGCAACGTTGTTGCCATTGCTACAGGCATCGTGGTGTCACGCTCGTCG
TTTGGTATGGCTTCATTCAGCTCCGGTTCCCAACGATCAAGGCGAGTTACATGATCCCCCATGTTGTGCA
AAAAAGCGGTTAGCTCCTTCGGTCCTCCGATCGTTGTCAGAAGTAAGTTGGCCGCAGTGTTATCACTCAT
GGTTATGGCAGCACTGCATAATTCTCTTACTGTCATGCCATCCGTAAGATGCTTTTCTGTGACTGGTGAG
TACTCAACCAAGTCATTCTGAGAATAGTGTATGCGGCGACCGAGTTGCTCTTGCCCGGCGTCAATACGGG
ATAATACCGCGCCACATAGCAGAACTTTAAAAGTGCTCATCATTGGAAAACGTTCTTCGGGGCGAAAACT
CTCAAGGATCTTACCGCTGTTGAGATCCAGTTCGATGTAACCCACTCGTGCACCCAACTGATCTTCAGCA
TCTTTTACTTTCACCAGCGTTTCTGGGTGAGCAAAAACAGGAAGGCAAAATGCCGCAAAAAAGGGAATAA
GGGCGACACGGAAATGTTGAATACTCATACTCTTCCTTTTTCAATATTATTGAAGCATTTATCAGGGTTA
TTGTCTCATGAGCGGATACATATTTGAATGTATTTAGAAAAATAAACAAATAGGGGTTCCGCGCACATTT
CCCCGAAAAGTGCCACCTGACGTCGACGGATCGGGAGATCTCCCGATCCCCTATGGTGCACTCTCAGTAC
AATCTGCTCTGATGCCGCATAGTTAAGCCAGTATCTGCTCCCTGCTTGTGTGTTGGAGGTCGCTGAGTAG
TGCGCGAGCAAAATTTAAGCTACAACAAGGCAAGGCTTGACCGACAATTGCATGAAGAATCTGCTTAGGG
TTAGGCGTTTTGCGCTGCTTCGCGATGTACGGGCCAGATATACGCGTTGACATTGATTATTGACTAGTTA
TTAATAGTAATCAATTACGGGGTCATTAGTTCATAGCCCATATATGGAGTTCCGCGTTACATAACTTACG
GTAAATGGCCCGCCTGGCTGACCGCCCAACGACCCCCGCCCATTGACGTCAATAATGACGTATGTTCCCA
TAGTAACGCCAATAGGGACTTTCCATTGACGTCAATGGGTGGAGTATTTACGGTAAACTGCCCACTTGGC
AGTACATCAAGTGTATCATATGCCAAGTACGCCCCCTATTGACGTCAATGACGGTAAATGGCCCGCCTGG
CATTATGCCCAGTACATGACCTTATGGGACTTTCCTACTTGGCAGTACATCTACGTATTAGTCATCGCTA
TTACCATGGTGATGCGGTTTTGGCAGTACATCAATGGGCGTGGATAGCGGTTTGACTCACGGGGATTTCC
AAGTCTCCACCCCATTGACGTCAATGGGAGTTTGTTTTGGCACCAAAATCAACGGGACTTTCCAAAATGT
CGTAACAACTCCGCCCCATTGACGCAAATGGGCGGTAGGCGTGTACGGTGGGAGGTCTATATAAGCAGAG
CTCTCTGGCTAACTAGAGAACCCACTGCTTACTGGCTTATCGAAATTAATACGACTCACTATAGGGAGAC
CCAAGCTGGCTAGCGTTTAAACTTAAGCTTGGTACCGAGCTCGGATCCACTAGTCCAGTGTGGTGGAATT
C
